Addgene plasmid #241459: pMIHP-12529 HAT.FLAG.VSVG
Purpose: (Empty Backbone) HAT.FLAG.VSVG Flow Code Plasmid This plasmid is to be used with mRNAs.
Depositing lab: Adrian Liston. Depositing organization: Babraham Institute.
Backbone
  Vector backbone: p.MIHP — made from p.MIGII with the GFP element being replaced with the histone epitopes
  Vector type: Retroviral
  Tag / fusion protein: HAT; FLAG; VSVG
Growth in bacteria
  Bacterial resistance: Ampicillin, 100 μg/mL
  Growth temperature: 30°C
  Growth strain: NEB Stable
  Copy number: Unknown
Gene/Insert
  Gene/Insert name: None
Resource information
  A portion of this plasmid was derived from a plasmid made by: The plasmids were generated using pro-code vectors received from Dr Brian Brown at Mount Sinai and we have their permission via email for these to be deposited.
Terms and licenses: Academic/Nonprofit Terms; Industry Terms: Not Available to Industry
Depositor comments: Any stbl competent cell strain can be used for growing this plasmid.
How to cite: pMIHP-12529 HAT.FLAG.VSVG was a gift from Adrian Liston (Addgene plasmid # 241459 ; http://n2t.net/addgene:241459 ; RRID:Addgene_241459)
