[The description below was written by a language model from this plasmid's Addgene catalogue record and pLannotate feature annotations shown in this document.]
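Description:
pMIHP-12529 HAT.FLAG.VSVG is an empty gammaretroviral transfer vector of about 6.4 kb, built on the p.MIHP backbone. The record describes this backbone as a derivative of p.MIGII in which the GFP reporter has been replaced by an epitope-tagged histone. The viral portion comprises murine embryonic stem cell virus 5' and 3' LTRs, the MESV Ψ packaging signal and a truncated MMLV gag segment lacking its start codon, which together allow the transcript to be packaged into retroviral particles when gag-pol and envelope are supplied in trans. The 5' LTR also acts as the promoter, as no separate internal promoter is annotated. In bacteria the plasmid is maintained through a high-copy ColE1/pUC-type origin and selected with ampicillin via β-lactamase. Short annotated fragments of TcR, lacZα, lacI, rop and bom appear to be backbone remnants rather than functional elements.

Downstream of gag sits an EMCV IRES followed by a mouse histone H2B coding sequence (H2bc3) fused at its C-terminal end to a combination of epitope tags, catalogued as HAT, FLAG and VSVG. The automated annotation labels a chicken LDHA fragment, which is consistent with the HAT tag, and a FLAG fragment; the VSVG epitope is not annotated separately. No gene is inserted, so a sequence of interest would presumably go upstream of the IRES, giving a bicistronic transcript in which the tagged histone reports transduction. The catalogue calls this a "Flow Code" plasmid and notes derivation from pro-code vectors. That suggests the tag combination serves as a nuclear protein barcode read by antibody staining and flow cytometry, letting differently coded constructs be pooled and told apart. The record also states that it is to be used with mRNAs, without elaborating further.
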