Features (pLannotate 1.2.2; 21 found; start..end, strand, type, name):
     32..233     -  CDS            TcR (fragment): tetracycline efflux protein; tet; confers resistance to tetracycline
    234..332     +  CDS            env (fragment): murine leukemia virus gPr80 envelope polyprotein precursor; env; proteolytically cleaved into gp70SU and p15TM subunits
    374..890     +  LTR            5' LTR: 5' long terminal repeat from murine embryonic stem cell virus
    954..1295    +  misc_feature   MESV Ψ: packaging signal of murine embryonic stem cell virus
   1362..1778    +  CDS            gag (truncated): truncated Moloney murine leukemia virus (MMLV) gag gene lacking the start codon
   1837..2397    +  misc_feature   IRES: internal ribosome entry site (IRES) of the encephalomyocarditis virus (EMCV)
   2400..2777    +  CDS            H2bc3: H2B1B_MOUSE - Also known as Hist1h2bb Experimental evidence at protein level: Swiss-Prot protein existence level 1. Core component of nucleosome. Nucleosomes wrap and compact DNA into chromatin, limiting DNA accessibility to the cellular machineries which require DNA as a template. Histones thereby play a central role in transcription regulation, DNA repair, DNA replication and chromosomal stability. DNA accessibility is regulated via a complex set of post-translational modifications of histones, also called histone code, and nucleosome remodeling. From Mus musculus (Mouse).
   2820..2876    +  CDS            LDHA (fragment): LDHA_CHICK - Experimental evidence at protein level: Swiss-Prot protein existence level 1. From Gallus gallus (Chicken).
   2894..2914    +  CDS            3xFLAG (fragment): three tandem FLAG® epitope tags
   2998..3028    +  misc_feature   MCS (fragment): pUC18/19 multiple cloning site
   3148..3662    +  LTR            3' LTR: 3' long terminal repeat from murine embryonic stem cell virus
   3824..3840    -  protein_bind   lac operator: The lac repressor binds to the lac operator to inhibit transcription in E. coli. This inhibition can be relieved by adding lactose or isopropyl-β-D-thiogalactopyranoside (IPTG). lac repressor encoded by lacI
   3848..3878    -  promoter       lac promoter: promoter for the E. coli lac operon
   3893..3914    -  protein_bind   CAP binding site: CAP binding activates transcription in the presence of cAMP. E. coli catabolite activator protein
   3927..4019    -  CDS            lacI (fragment): lac repressor; lacI; The lac repressor binds to the lac operator to inhibit transcription in E. coli. This inhibition can be relieved by adding lactose or isopropyl-β-D-thiogalactopyranoside (IPTG).
   4202..4790    -  rep_origin     ori: high-copy-number ColE1/pMB1/pBR322/pUC origin of replication
   4961..5821    -  CDS            AmpR: β-lactamase; bla; confers resistance to ampicillin, carbenicillin, and related antibiotics
   5822..5926    -  promoter       AmpR promoter: bla
   6021..6056    +  CDS            rop (fragment): Rop protein, which maintains plasmids at low copy number; rop
   6158..6257    +  misc_feature   bom (fragment): basis of mobility region from pBR322
   6263..32      -  CDS            lacZα (fragment) (across the origin): LacZα fragment of β-galactosidase; lacZ fragment
>Addgene plasmid #241459 | pMIHP-12529 HAT.FLAG.VSVG | addgene full sequence | sequence record 481836 | Addgene NGS Result
TTTTCCCAGTCACGACGTTGTAAAACGACGGCGCAAGGAATGGTGCATGCAAGGAGATGGCGCCCAACAG
TCCCCCGGCCACGGGGCCTGCCACCATACCCACGCCGAAACAAGCGCTCATGAGCCCGAAGTGGCGAGCC
CGATCTTCCCCATCGGTGATGTCGGCGATATAGGCGCCAGCAACCGCACCTGTGGCGCCGGTGATGCCGG
CCACGATGCGTCCGGCGTAGAGGCGATTAGTCCAATTTGTTAAAGACAGGATATCAGTGGTCCAGGCTCT
AGTTTTGACTCAACAATATCACCAGCTGAAGCCTATAGAGTACGAGCCATAGATAAAATAAAAGATTTTA
TTTAGTCTCCAGAAAAAGGGGGGAATGAAAGACCCCACCTGTAGGTTTGGCAAGCTAGCTTAAGTAACGC
CATTTTGCAAGGCATGGAAAATACATAACTGAGAATAGAGAAGTTCAGATCAAGGTTAGGAACAGAGAGA
CAGCAGAATATGGGCCAAACAGGATATCTGTGGTAAGCAGTTCCTGCCCCGGCTCAGGGCCAAGAACAGA
TGGTCCCCAGATGCGGTCCCGCCCTCAGCAGTTTCTAGAGAACCATCAGATGTTTCCAGGGTGCCCCAAG
GACCTGAAATGACCCTGTGCCTTATTTGAACTAACCAATCAGTTCGCTTCTCGCTTCTGTTCGCGCGCTT
CTGCTCCCCGAGCTCAATAAAAGAGCCCACAACCCCTCACTCGGCGCGCCAGTCCTCCGATAGACTGCGT
CGCCCGGGTACCCGTATTCCCAATAAAGCCTCTTGCTGTTTGCATCCGAATCGTGGACTCGCTGATCCTT
GGGAGGGTCTCCTCAGATTGATTGACTGCCCACCTCGGGGGTCTTTCATTTGGAGGTTCCACCGAGATTT
GGAGACCCCTGCCCAGGGACCACCGACCCCCCCGCCGGGAGGTAAGCTGGCCAGCGGTCGTTTCGTGTCT
GTCTCTGTCTTTGTGCGTGTTTGTGCCGGCATCTAATGTTTGCGCCTGCGTCTGTACTAGTTAGCTAACT
AGCTCTGTATCTGGCGGACCCGTGGTGGAACTGACGAGTTCTGAACACCCGGCCGCAACCCTGGGAGACG
TCCCAGGGACTTTGGGGGCCGTTTTTGTGGCCCGACCTGAGGAAGGGAGTCGATGTGGAATCCGACCCCG
TCAGGATATGTGGTTCTGGTAGGAGACGAGAACCTAAAACAGTTCCCGCCTCCGTCTGAATTTTTGCTTT
CGGTTTGGAACCGAAGCCGCGCGTCTTGTCTGCTGCAGCGCTGCAGCATCGTTCTGTGTTGTCTCTGTCT
GACTGTGTTTCTGTATTTGTCTGAAAATTAGGGCCAGACTGTTACCACTCCCTTAAGTTTGACCTTAGGT
CACTGGAAAGATGTCGAGCGGATCGCTCACAACCAGTCGGTAGATGTCAAGAAGAGACGTTGGGTTACCT
TCTGCTCTGCAGAATGGCCAACCTTTAACGTCGGATGGCCGCGAGACGGCACCTTTAACCGAGACCTCAT
CACCCAGGTTAAGATCAAGGTCTTTTCACCTGGCCCGCATGGACACCCAGACCAGGTCCCCTACATCGTG
ACCTGGGAAGCCTTGGCTTTTGACCCCCCTCCCTGGGTCAAGCCCTTTGTACACCCTAAGCCTCCGCCTC
CTCTTCCTCCATCCGCCCCGTCTCTCCCCCTTGAACCTCCTCGTTCGACCCCGCCTCGATCCTCCCTTTA
TCCAGCCCTCACTCCTTCTCTAGGCGCCGGAATTCCGAACAGTCTTCCGTAATAGAAGACACAAGGCTCG
AGCGGGATCAATTCCGCCCCCCCCCTAACGTTACTGGCCGAAGCCGCTTGGAATAAGGCCGGTGTGCGTT
TGTCTATATGTTATTTTCCACCATATTGCCGTCTTTTGGCAATGTGAGGGCCCGGAAACCTGGCCCTGTC
TTCTTGACGAGCATTCCTAGGGGTCTTTCCCCTCTCGCCAAAGGAATGCAAGGTCTGTTGAATGTCGTGA
AGGAAGCAGTTCCTCTGGAAGCTTCTTGAAGACAAACAACGTCTGTAGCGACCCTTTGCAGGCAGCGGAA
CCCCCCACCTGGCGACAGGTGCCTCTGCGGCCAAAAGCCACGTGTATAAGATACACCTGCAAAGGCGGCA
CAACCCCAGTGCCACGTTGTGAGTTGGATAGTTGTGGAAAGAGTCAAATGGCTCTCCTCAAGCGTATTCA
ACAAGGGGCTGAAGGATGCCCAGAAGGTACCCCATTGTATGGGATCTGATCTGGGGCCTCGGTGCACATG
CTTTACATGTGTTTAGTCGAGGTTAAAAAAACGTCTAGGCCCCCCGAACCACGGGGACGTGGTTTTCCTT
TGAAAAACACGATAATACCATGCCAGAGCCTTCTAAGTCTGCACCAGCCCCTAAGAAGGGATCTAAGAAA
GCCATCTCTAAGGCGCAGAAGAAGGATGGCAAGAAGCGCAAGCGCAGCCGCAAGGAGAGCTATTCGGTGT
ACGTGTACAAGGTGCTGAAGCAAGTGCACCCCGACACCGGCATCTCCTCCAAGGCCATGGGCATCATGAA
CTCGTTCGTGAACGACATCTTCGAGCGCATCGCGAGCGAGGCGTCCCGCCTGGCGCATTACAACAAGCGC
TCGACCATCACGTCCCGGGAGATCCAGACGGCCGTGCGCCTGCTGCTGCCCGGGGAGCTGGCCAAGCACG
CCGTGTCGGAGGGCACTAAGGCCGTCACCAAGTACACCAGCTCCAAGGACCCACCGGTCGCCACCGGATC
CACGGTCGCCACCATGGGCAAGGACCACCTGATCCACAACGTGCACAAGGAGTTCCACGCCCACGCCCAC
AACAAGGGAGGAGGCGGGGGAGGGGACTACAAAGACGATGACGACAAGGGAGGAGGCGGGGGAGGGTATA
CAGATATCGAAATGAATAGACTCGGAAAGGGCATGCTGATGGTGTAAGCGGCCGCGACTCTAGAGTCGAC
CTGCAGGCATGCAAGCTTCAGGTAGCCGGCTAACGTTAACAACCGGTACCTCTAGAACTATAGCTAGCAT
GCGCAAATTTAAAGCGCTGATATCGATAAAATAAAAGATTTTATTTAGTCTCCAGAAAAAGGGGGGAATG
AAAGACCCCACCTGTAGGTTTGGCAAGCTAGCTTAAGTAACGCCATTTTGCAAGGCATGGAAAATACATA
ACTGAGAATAGAGAAGTTCAGATCAAGGTTAGGAACAGAGAGACAGCAGAATATGGGCCAAACAGGATAT
CTGTGGTAAGCAGTTCCTGCCCCGGCTCAGGGCCAAGAACAGATGGTCCCCAGATGCGGTCCCGCCCTCA
GCAGTTTCTAGAGAACCATCAGATGTTTCCAGGGTGCCCCAAGGACCTGAAATGACCCTGTGCCTTATTT
GAACTAACCAATCAGTTCGCTTCTCGCTTCTGTTCGCGCGCTTCTGCTCCCCGAGCTCAATAAAAGAGCC
CACAACCCCTCACTCGGCGCGCCAGTCCTCCGATAGACTGCGTCGCCCGGGTACCCGTGTATCCAATAAA
CCCTCTTGCAGTTGCATCCGACTTGTGGTCTCGCTGTTCCTTGGGAGGGTCTCCTCTGAGTGATTGACTA
CCCGTCAGCGGGGGTCTTTCATGGGTAACAGTTTCTTGAAGTTGGAGAACAACATTCTGAGGGTAGGAGT
CGAATATTAAGTAATCCTGACTCAATTAGCCACTGTTTTGAATCCACATACTCCAATACTCCTGAAATAG
TTCATTATGGACAGCGCAGAAAGAGCTGGGGAGAATTGTGAAATTGTTATCCGCTCACAATTCCACACAA
CATACGAGCCGGAAGCATAAAGTGTAAAGCCTGGGGTGCCTAATGAGTGAGCTAACTCACATTAATTGCG
TTGCGCTCACTGCCCGCTTTCCAGTCGGGAAACCTGTCGTGCCAGCTGCATTAATGAATCGGCCAACGCG
CGGGGAGAGGCGGTTTGCGTATTGGGCGCTCTTCCGCTTCCTCGCTCACTGACTCGCTGCGCTCGGTCGT
TCGGCTGCGGCGAGCGGTATCAGCTCACTCAAAGGCGGTAATACGGTTATCCACAGAATCAGGGGATAAC
GCAGGAAAGAACATGTGAGCAAAAGGCCAGCAAAAGGCCAGGAACCGTAAAAAGGCCGCGTTGCTGGCGT
TTTTCCATAGGCTCCGCCCCCCTGACGAGCATCACAAAAATCGACGCTCAAGTCAGAGGTGGCGAAACCC
GACAGGACTATAAAGATACCAGGCGTTTCCCCCTGGAAGCTCCCTCGTGCGCTCTCCTGTTCCGACCCTG
CCGCTTACCGGATACCTGTCCGCCTTTCTCCCTTCGGGAAGCGTGGCGCTTTCTCATAGCTCACGCTGTA
GGTATCTCAGTTCGGTGTAGGTCGTTCGCTCCAAGCTGGGCTGTGTGCACGAACCCCCCGTTCAGCCCGA
CCGCTGCGCCTTATCCGGTAACTATCGTCTTGAGTCCAACCCGGTAAGACACGACTTATCGCCACTGGCA
GCAGCCACTGGTAACAGGATTAGCAGAGCGAGGTATGTAGGCGGTGCTACAGAGTTCTTGAAGTGGTGGC
CTAACTACGGCTACACTAGAAGAACAGTATTTGGTATCTGCGCTCTGCTGAAGCCAGTTACCTTCGGAAA
AAGAGTTGGTAGCTCTTGATCCGGCAAACAAACCACCGCTGGTAGCGGTGGTTTTTTTGTTTGCAAGCAG
CAGATTACGCGCAGAAAAAAAGGATCTCAAGAAGATCCTTTGATCTTTTCTACGGGGTCTGACGCTCAGT
GGAACGAAAACTCACGTTAAGGGATTTTGGTCATGAGATTATCAAAAAGGATCTTCACCTAGATCCTTTT
AAATTAAAAATGAAGTTTTAAATCAATCTAAAGTATATATGAGTAAACTTGGTCTGACAGTTACCAATGC
TTAATCAGTGAGGCACCTATCTCAGCGATCTGTCTATTTCGTTCATCCATAGTTGCCTGACTCCCCGTCG
TGTAGATAACTACGATACGGGAGGGCTTACCATCTGGCCCCAGTGCTGCAATGATACCGCGAGACCCACG
CTCACCGGCTCCAGATTTATCAGCAATAAACCAGCCAGCCGGAAGGGCCGAGCGCAGAAGTGGTCCTGCA
ACTTTATCCGCCTCCATCCAGTCTATTAATTGTTGCCGGGAAGCTAGAGTAAGTAGTTCGCCAGTTAATA
GTTTGCGCAACGTTGTTGCCATTGCTACAGGCATCGTGGTGTCACGCTCGTCGTTTGGTATGGCTTCATT
CAGCTCCGGTTCCCAACGATCAAGGCGAGTTACATGATCCCCCATGTTGTGCAAAAAAGCGGTTAGCTCC
TTCGGTCCTCCGATCGTTGTCAGAAGTAAGTTGGCCGCAGTGTTATCACTCATGGTTATGGCAGCACTGC
ATAATTCTCTTACTGTCATGCCATCCGTAAGATGCTTTTCTGTGACTGGTGAGTACTCAACCAAGTCATT
CTGAGAATAGTGTATGCGGCGACCGAGTTGCTCTTGCCCGGCGTCAATACGGGATAATACCGCGCCACAT
AGCAGAACTTTAAAAGTGCTCATCATTGGAAAACGTTCTTCGGGGCGAAAACTCTCAAGGATCTTACCGC
TGTTGAGATCCAGTTCGATGTAACCCACTCGTGCACCCAACTGATCTTCAGCATCTTTTACTTTCACCAG
CGTTTCTGGGTGAGCAAAAACAGGAAGGCAAAATGCCGCAAAAAAGGGAATAAGGGCGACACGGAAATGT
TGAATACTCATACTCTTCCTTTTTCAATATTATTGAAGCATTTATCAGGGTTATTGTCTCATGAGCGGAT
ACATATTTGAATGTATTTAGAAAAATAAACAAATAGGGGTTCCGCGCACATTTCCCCGAAAAGTGCCACC
TGACGTCTAAGAAACCATTATTATCATGACATTAACCTATAAAAATAGGCGTATCACGAGGCCCTTTCGT
CTCGCGCGTTTCGGTGATGACGGTGAAAACCTCTGACACATGCAGCTCCCGGAGACGGTCACAGCTTGTC
TGTAAGCGGATGCCGGGAGCAGACAAGCCCGTCAGGGCGCGTCAGCGGGTGTTGGCGGGTGTCGGGGCTG
GCTTAACTATGCGGCATCAGAGCAGATTGTACTGAGAGTGCACCATATGCGGTGTGAAATACCGCACAGA
TGCGTAAGGAGAAAATACCGCATCAGGCGCCATTCGCCATTCAGGCTGCGCAACTGTTGGGAAGGGCGAT
CGGTGCGGGCCTCTTCGCTATTACGCCAGCTGGCGAAAGGGGGATGTGCTGCAAGGCGATTAAGTTGGGT
AACGCCAGGG
